>Addgene plasmid #237476 | pLCKO-CMV-ACE2-P2A-Blasticidin | addgene full sequence | sequence record 476570 | Addgene NGS Result
GACATTGATTATTGACTAGTTATTAATAGTAATCAATTACGGGGTCATTAGTTCATAGCCCATATATGGA
GTTCCGCGTTACATAACTTACGGTAAATGGCCCGCCTGGCTGACCGCCCAACGACCCCCGCCCATTGACG
TCAATAATGACGTATGTTCCCATAGTAACGCCAATAGGGACTTTCCATTGACGTCAATGGGTGGAGTATT
TACGGTAAACTGCCCACTTGGCAGTACATCAAGTGTATCATATGCCAAGTACGCCCCCTATTGACGTCAA
TGACGGTAAATGGCCCGCCTGGCATTATGCCCAGTACATGACCTTATGGGACTTTCCTACTTGGCAGTAC
ATCTACGTATTAGTCATCGCTATTACCATGGTGATGCGGTTTTGGCAGTACATCAATGGGCGTGGATAGC
GGTTTGACTCACGGGGATTTCCAAGTCTCCACCCCATTGACGTCAATGGGAGTTTGTTTTGGCACCAAAA
TCAACGGGACTTTCCAAAATGTCGTAACAACTCCGCCCCATTGACGCAAATGGGCGGTAGGCGTGTACGG
TGGGAGGTCTATATAAGCAGAGCTCTCTGGCTAACTAGAGAACCCACTGCTTACTGGCTTATCGAAATTA
ATACGACTCACTATAGGGAGACCCAAGCTGGCTAGCGTTTAAACGGGCCCTCTAGACCATGTCAAGCTCT
TCCTGGCTCCTTCTCAGCCTTGTTGCTGTAACTGCTGCTCAGTCCACCATTGAGGAACAGGCCAAGACAT
TTTTGGACAAGTTTAACCACGAAGCCGAAGACCTGTTCTATCAAAGTTCACTTGCTTCTTGGAATTATAA
CACCAATATTACTGAAGAGAATGTCCAAAACATGAATAATGCTGGGGACAAATGGTCTGCCTTTTTAAAG
GAACAGTCCACACTTGCCCAAATGTATCCACTACAAGAAATTCAGAATCTCACAGTCAAGCTTCAGCTGC
AGGCTCTTCAGCAAAATGGGTCTTCAGTGCTCTCAGAAGACAAGAGCAAACGGTTGAACACAATTCTAAA
TACAATGAGCACCATCTACAGTACTGGAAAAGTTTGTAACCCAGATAATCCACAAGAATGCTTATTACTT
GAACCAGGTTTGAATGAAATAATGGCAAACAGTTTAGACTACAATGAGAGGCTCTGGGCTTGGGAAAGCT
GGAGATCTGAGGTCGGCAAGCAGCTGAGGCCATTATATGAAGAGTATGTGGTCTTGAAAAATGAGATGGC
AAGAGCAAATCATTATGAGGACTATGGGGATTATTGGAGAGGAGACTATGAAGTAAATGGGGTAGATGGC
TATGACTACAGCCGCGGCCAGTTGATTGAAGATGTGGAACATACCTTTGAAGAGATTAAACCATTATATG
AACATCTTCATGCCTATGTGAGGGCAAAGTTGATGAATGCCTATCCTTCCTATATCAGTCCAATTGGATG
CCTCCCTGCTCATTTGCTTGGTGATATGTGGGGTAGATTTTGGACAAATCTGTACTCTTTGACAGTTCCC
TTTGGACAGAAACCAAACATAGATGTTACTGATGCAATGGTGGACCAGGCCTGGGATGCACAGAGAATAT
TCAAGGAGGCCGAGAAGTTCTTTGTATCTGTTGGTCTTCCTAATATGACTCAAGGATTCTGGGAAAATTC
CATGCTAACGGACCCAGGAAATGTTCAGAAAGCAGTCTGCCATCCCACAGCTTGGGACCTGGGGAAGGGC
GACTTCAGGATCCTTATGTGCACAAAGGTGACAATGGACGACTTCCTGACAGCTCATCATGAGATGGGGC
ATATCCAGTATGATATGGCATATGCTGCACAACCTTTTCTGCTAAGAAATGGAGCTAATGAAGGATTCCA
TGAAGCTGTTGGGGAAATCATGTCACTTTCTGCAGCCACACCTAAGCATTTAAAATCCATTGGTCTTCTG
TCACCCGATTTTCAAGAAGACAATGAAACAGAAATAAACTTCCTGCTCAAACAAGCACTCACGATTGTTG
GGACTCTGCCATTTACTTACATGTTAGAGAAGTGGAGGTGGATGGTCTTTAAAGGGGAAATTCCCAAAGA
CCAGTGGATGAAAAAGTGGTGGGAGATGAAGCGAGAGATAGTTGGAGTGGTGGAACCTGTGCCCCATGAT
GAAACATACTGTGACCCCGCATCTCTGTTCCATGTTTCTAATGATTACTCATTCATTCGATATTACACAA
GGACCCTTTACCAATTCCAGTTTCAAGAAGCACTTTGTCAAGCAGCTAAACATGAAGGCCCTCTGCACAA
ATGTGACATCTCAAACTCTACAGAAGCTGGACAGAAACTGTTCAATATGCTGAGGCTTGGAAAATCAGAA
CCCTGGACCCTAGCATTGGAAAATGTTGTAGGAGCAAAGAACATGAATGTAAGGCCACTGCTCAACTACT
TTGAGCCCTTATTTACCTGGCTGAAAGACCAGAACAAGAATTCTTTTGTGGGATGGAGTACCGACTGGAG
TCCATATGCAGACCAAAGCATCAAAGTGAGGATAAGCCTAAAATCAGCTCTTGGAGATAAAGCATATGAA
TGGAACGACAATGAAATGTACCTGTTCCGATCATCTGTTGCATATGCTATGAGGCAGTACTTTTTAAAAG
TAAAAAATCAGATGATTCTTTTTGGGGAGGAGGATGTGCGAGTGGCTAATTTGAAACCAAGAATCTCCTT
TAATTTCTTTGTCACTGCACCTAAAAATGTGTCTGATATCATTCCTAGAACTGAAGTTGAAAAGGCCATC
AGGATGTCCCGGAGCCGTATCAATGATGCTTTCCGTCTGAATGACAACAGCCTAGAGTTTCTGGGGATAC
AGCCAACACTTGGACCTCCTAACCAGCCCCCTGTTTCCATATGGCTGATTGTTTTTGGAGTTGTGATGGG
AGTGATAGTGGTTGGCATTGTCATCCTGATCTTCACTGGGATCAGAGATCGGAAGAAGAAAAATAAAGCA
AGAAGTGGAGAAAATCCTTATGCCTCCATCGATATTAGCAAAGGAGAAAATAATCCAGGATTCCAAAACA
CTGATGATGTTCAGACCTCCTTTGGTACCGAGACCTCCCAGGTGGCGCCCGCTGGCAGCGGAGCAACCAA
TTTTAGTCTCCTCAAACAGGCCGGCGATGTCGAAGAAAATCCGGGCCCAGCCAAGCCTTTGTCTCAAGAA
GAATCCACCCTCATTGAAAGAGCAACGGCTACAATCAACAGCATCCCCATCTCTGAAGACTACAGCGTCG
CCAGCGCAGCTCTCTCTAGCGACGGCCGCATCTTCACTGGTGTCAATGTATATCATTTTACTGGGGGACC
TTGTGCAGAACTCGTGGTGCTGGGCACTGCTGCTGCTGCGGCAGCTGGCAACCTGACTTGTATCGTCGCG
ATCGGAAATGAGAACAGGGGCATCTTGAGCCCCTGCGGACGGTGCCGACAGGTGCTTCTCGATCTGCATC
CTGGGATCAAAGCCATAGTGAAGGACAGTGATGGACAGCCGACGGCAGTTGGGATTCGTGAATTGCTGCC
CTCTGGTTATGTGTGGGAGGGCTGAACGCGTTAAGTCGACAATCAACCTCTGGATTACAAAATTTGTGAA
AGATTGACTGGTATTCTTAACTATGTTGCTCCTTTTACGCTATGTGGATACGCTGCTTTAATGCCTTTGT
ATCATGCTATTGCTTCCCGTATGGCTTTCATTTTCTCCTCCTTGTATAAATCCTGGTTGCTGTCTCTTTA
TGAGGAGTTGTGGCCCGTTGTCAGGCAACGTGGCGTGGTGTGCACTGTGTTTGCTGACGCAACCCCCACT
GGTTGGGGCATTGCCACCACCTGTCAGCTCCTTTCCGGGACTTTCGCTTTCCCCCTCCCTATTGCCACGG
CGGAACTCATCGCCGCCTGCCTTGCCCGCTGCTGGACAGGGGCTCGGCTGTTGGGCACTGACAATTCCGT
GGTGTTGTCGGGGAAATCATCGTCCTTTCCTTGGCTGCTCGCCTGTGTTGCCACCTGGATTCTGCGCGGG
ACGTCCTTCTGCTACGTCCCTTCGGCCCTCAATCCAGCGGACCTTCCTTCCCGCGGCCTGCTGCCGGCTC
TGCGGCCTCTTCCGCGTCTTCGCCTTCGCCCTCAGACGAGTCGGATCTCCCTTTGGGCCGCCTCCCCGCG
TCGACTTTAAGACCAATGACTTACAAGGCAGCTGTAGATCTTAGCCACTTTTTAAAAGAAAAGGGGGGAC
TGGAAGGGCTAATTCACTCCCAACGAAGACAAGATCTGCTTTTTGCTTGTACTGGGTCTCTCTGGTTAGA
CCAGATCTGAGCCTGGGAGCTCTCTGGCTAACTAGGGAACCCACTGCTTAAGCCTCAATAAAGCTTGCCT
TGAGTGCTTCAAGTAGTGTGTGCCCGTCTGTTGTGTGACTCTGGTAACTAGAGATCCCTCAGACCCTTTT
AGTCAGTGTGGAAAATCTCTAGCAGTACGTATAGTAGTTCATGTCATCTTATTATTCAGTATTTATAACT
TGCAAAGAAATGAATATCAGAGAGTGAGAGGAACTTGTTTATTGCAGCTTATAATGGTTACAAATAAAGC
AATAGCATCACAAATTTCACAAATAAAGCATTTTTTTCACTGCATTCTAGTTGTGGTTTGTCCAAACTCA
TCAATGTATCTTATCATGTCTGGCTCTAGCTATCCCGCCCCTAACTCCGCCCATCCCGCCCCTAACTCCG
CCCAGTTCCGCCCATTCTCCGCCCCATGGCTGACTAATTTTTTTTATTTATGCAGAGGCCGAGGCCGCCT
CGGCCTCTGAGCTATTCCAGAAGTAGTGAGGAGGCTTTTTTGGAGGCCTAGGGACGTACCCAATTCGCCC
TATAGTGAGTCGTATTACGCGCGCTCACTGGCCGTCGTTTTACAACGTCGTGACTGGGAAAACCCTGGCG
TTACCCAACTTAATCGCCTTGCAGCACATCCCCCTTTCGCCAGCTGGCGTAATAGCGAAGAGGCCCGCAC
CGATCGCCCTTCCCAACAGTTGCGCAGCCTGAATGGCGAATGGG
[124 nt withheld, positions 5085-5208]
C
[91 nt withheld, positions 5210-5300]
A
[49 nt withheld, positions 5302-5350]
CCTTTGACGTTGGAGTCCACGTTCTTT
[37 nt withheld, positions 5378-5414]
ACCCTATCTCGGTCTATTCTTTTGATTTATAAGGGATTTTGCCGATTTCGGCCTATTGGTTAAAAAATGA
GCTGATTTAACAAAAATTTAACGCGAATTTTAACAAAATATTAACGCTTACAATTTAGGTGGCACTTTTC
GGGGAAATGTGCGCGGAACCCCTATTTGTTTATTTTTCTAAATACATTCAAATATGTATCCGCTCATGAG
ACAATAACCCTGATAAATGCTTCAATAATATTGAAAAAGGAAGAGTATGAGTATTCAACATTTCCGTGTC
GCCCTTATTCCCTTTTTTGCGGCATTTTGCCTTCCTGTTTTTGCTCACCCAGAAACGCTGGTGAAAGTAA
AAGATGCTGAAGATCAGTTGGGTGCACGAGTGGGTTACATCGAACTGGATCTCAACAGCGGTAAGATCCT
TGAGAGTTTTCGCCCCGAAGAACGTTTTCCAATGATGAGCACTTTTAAAGTTCTGCTATGTGGCGCGGTA
TTATCCCGTATTGACGCCGGGCAAGAGCAACTCGGTCGCCGCATACACTATTCTCAGAATGACTTGGTTG
AGTACTCACCAGTCACAGAAAAGCATCTTACGGATGGCATGACAGTAAGAGAATTATGCAGTGCTGCCAT
AACCATGAGTGATAACACTGCGGCCAACTTACTTCTGACAACGATCGGAGGACCGAAGGAGCTAACCGCT
TTTTTGCACAACATGGGGGATCATGTAACTCGCCTTGATCGTTGGGAACCGGAGCTGAATGAAGCCATAC
CAAACGACGAGCGTGACACCACGATGCCTGTAGCAATGGCAACAACGTTGCGCAAACTATTAACTGGCGA
ACTACTTACTCTAGCTTCCCGGCAACAATTAATAGACTGGATGGAGGCGGATAAAGTTGCAGGACCACTT
CTGCGCTCGGCCCTTCCGGCTGGCTGGTTTATTGCTGATAAATCTGGAGCCGGTGAGCGTGGGTCTCGCG
GTATCATTGCAGCACTGGGGCCAGATGGTAAGCCCTCCCGTATCGTAGTTATCTACACGACGGGGAGTCA
GGCAACTATGGATGAACGAAATAGACAGATCGCTGAGATAGGTGCCTCACTGATTAAGCATTGGTAACTG
TCAGACCAAGTTTACTCATATATACTTTAGATTGATTTAAAACTTCATTTTTAATTTAAAAGGATCTAGG
TGAAGATCCTTTTTGATAATCTCATGACCAAAATCCCTTAACGTGAGTTTTCGTTCCACTGAGCGTCAGA
CCCCGTAGAAAAGATCAAAGGATCTTCTTGAGATCCTTTTTTTCTGCGCGTAATCTGCTGCTTGCAAACA
AAAAAACCACCGCTACCAGCGGTGGTTTGTTTGCCGGATCAAGAGCTACCAACTCTTTTTCCGAAGGTAA
CTGGCTTCAGCAGAGCGCAGATACCAAATACTGTTCTTCTAGTGTAGCCGTAGTTAGGCCACCACTTCAA
GAACTCTGTAGCACCGCCTACATACCTCGCTCTGCTAATCCTGTTACCAGTGGCTGCTGCCAGTGGCGAT
AAGTCGTGTCTTACCGGGTTGGACTCAAGACGATAGTTACCGGATAAGGCGCAGCGGTCGGGCTGAACGG
GGGGTTCGTGCACACAGCCCAGCTTGGAGCGAACGACCTACACCGAACTGAGATACCTACAGCGTGAGCT
ATGAGAAAGCGCCACGCTTCCCGAAGGGAGAAAGGCGGACAGGTATCCGGTAAGCGGCAGGGTCGGAACA
GGAGAGCGCACGAGGGAGCTTCCAGGGGGAAACGCCTGGTATCTTTATAGTCCTGTCGGGTTTCGCCACC
TCTGACTTGAGCGTCGATTTTTGTGATGCTCGTCAGGGGGGCGGAGCCTATGGAAAAACGCCAGCAACGC
GGCCTTTTTACGGTTCCTGGTCTTTTGCTGGCCTTTTGCTCACATGTTCTTTCCTGCGTTATCCCCTGAT
TCTGTGGATAACCGTATTACCGCCTTTGAGTGAGCTGATACCGCTCGCCGCAGCCGAACGACCGAGCGCA
GCGAGTCAGTGAGCGAGGAAGCGGAAGAGCGCCCAATACGCAAACCGCCTCTCCCCGCGCGTTGGCCGAT
TCATTAATGCAGCTGGCACGACAGGTTTCCCGACTGGAAAGCGGGCAGTGAGCGCAACGCAATTAATGTG
AGTTAGCTCACTCATTAGGCACCCCAGGCTTTACACTTTATGCTTCCGGCTCGTATGTTGTGTGGAATTG
TGAGCGGATAACAATTTCACACAGGAAACAGCTATGACCATGATTACGCCAAGCGCGCAATTAACCCTCA
CTAAAGGGAACAAAAGCTGGAGCTGCAAGCTTAATGTAGTCTTATGCAATACTCTTGTAGTCTTGCAACA
TGGTAACGATGAGTTAGCAACATGCCTTACAAGGAGAGAAAAAGCACCGTGCATGCCGATTGGTGGAAGT
AAGGTGGTACGATCGTGCCTTATTAGGAAGGCAACAGACGGGTCTGACATGGATTGGACGAACCACTGAA
TTGCCGCATTGCAGAGATATTGTATTTAAGTGCCTAGCTCGATACATAAACGGGTCTCTCTGGTTAGACC
AGATCTGAGCCTGGGAGCTCTCTGGCTAACTAGGGAACCCACTGCTTAAGCCTCAATAAAGCTTGCCTTG
AGTGCTTCAAGTAGTGTGTGCCCGTCTGTTGTGTGACTCTGGTAACTAGAGATCCCTCAGACCCTTTTAG
TCAGTGTGGAAAATCTCTAGCAGTGGCGCCCGAACAGGGACTTGAAAGCGAAAGGGAAACCAGAGGAGCT
CTCTCGACGCAGGACTCGGCTTGCTGAAGCGCGCACGGCAAGAGGCGAGGGGCGGCGACTGGTGAGTACG
CCAAAAATTTTGACTAGCGGAGGCTAGAAGGAGAGAGATGGGTGCGAGAGCGTCAGTATTAAGCGGGGGA
GAATTAGATCGCGATGGGAAAAAATTCGGTTAAGGCCAGGGGGAAAGAAAAAATATAAATTAAAACATAT
AGTATGGGCAAGCAGGGAGCTAGAACGATTCGCAGTTAATCCTGGCCTGTTAGAAACATCAGAAGGCTGT
AGACAAATACTGGGACAGCTACAACCATCCCTTCAGACAGGATCAGAAGAACTTAGATCATTATATAATA
CAGTAGCAACCCTCTATTGTGTGCATCAAAGGATAGAGATAAAAGACACCAAGGAAGCTTTAGACAAGAT
AGAGGAAGAGCAAAACAAAAGTAAGACCACCGCACAGCAAGCGGCCGCTGATCTTCAGACCTGGAGGAGG
AGATATGAGGGACAATTGGAGAAGTGAATTATATAAATATAAAGTAGTAAAAATTGAACCATTAGGAGTA
GCACCCACCAAGGCAAAGAGAAGAGTGGTGCAGAGAGAAAAAAGAGCAGTGGGAATAGGAGCTTTGTTCC
TTGGGTTCTTGGGAGCAGCAGGAAGCACTATGGGCGCAGCGTCAATGACGCTGACGGTACAGGCCAGACA
ATTATTGTCTGGTATAGTGCAGCAGCAGAACAATTTGCTGAGGGCTATTGAGGCGCAACAGCATCTGTTG
CAACTCACAGTCTGGGGCATCAAGCAGCTCCAGGCAAGAATCCTGGCTGTGGAAAGATACCTAAAGGATC
AACAGCTCCTGGGGATTTGGGGTTGCTCTGGAAAACTCATTTGCACCACTGCTGTGCCTTGGAATGCTAG
TTGGAGTAATAAATCTCTGGAACAGATTTGGAATCACACGACCTGGATGGAGTGGGACAGAGAAATTAAC
AATTACACAAGCTTAATACACTCCTTAATTGAAGAATCGCAAAACCAGCAAGAAAAGAATGAACAAGAAT
TATTGGAATTAGATAAATGGGCAAGTTTGTGGAATTGGTTTAACATAACAAATTGGCTGTGGTATATAAA
ATTATTCATAATGATAGTAGGAGGCTTGGTAGGTTTAAGAATAGTTTTTGCTGTACTTTCTATAGTGAAT
AGAGTTAGGCAGGGATATTCACCATTATCGTTTCAGACCCACCTCCCAACCCCGAGGGGACCCAGAGAGG
GCCTATTTTAAAAGAAAAGGGGGGATTGGGGGGTACAGTGCAGGGGAAAGAATAGTAGACATAATAGCAA
CAGACATACAAACTAAAGAATTACAAAAACAAATTACAAAAATTCAAAATTTTCGGGTTTATTACAGGGA
CAGCAGAGATCCACTTTGGCGCCGGCTCGAG
Features (pLannotate 1.2.2; 29 found; start..end, strand, type, name):
      1..380     +  enhancer       CMV enhancer: human cytomegalovirus immediate early enhancer
    381..584     +  promoter       CMV promoter: human cytomegalovirus (CMV) immediate early promoter
    580..613     +  LTR            5' LTR (truncated) (fragment): truncated 5' long terminal repeat (LTR) from HIV-1
    629..647     +  promoter       T7 promoter: promoter for bacteriophage T7 RNA polymerase
    689..3103    +  CDS            ACE2: ACE2_HUMAN - Experimental evidence at protein level: Swiss-Prot protein existence level 1. [Isoform 2]: (Microbial infection) Non-functional as a receptor for human coronavirus SARS-CoV-2. From Homo sapiens (Human).
   3200..3593    +  CDS            BSD (fragment): blasticidin S deaminase; Aspergillus terreus BSD; confers resistance to blasticidin
   3611..4199    +  misc_feature   WPRE: woodchuck hepatitis virus posttranscriptional regulatory element
   4250..4269    +  misc_feature   cPPT/CTS (fragment): central polypurine tract and central termination sequence of HIV-1
   4271..4504    +  LTR            3' LTR (ΔU3): self-inactivating 3' long terminal repeat (LTR) from HIV-1
   4582..4703    +  polyA_signal   SV40 poly(A) signal: SV40 polyadenylation signal
   4743..4878    +  rep_origin     SV40 ori: SV40 origin of replication
   4899..4917    -  promoter       T7 promoter: promoter for bacteriophage T7 RNA polymerase
   4925..5080    +  CDS            lacZα (fragment): LacZα fragment of β-galactosidase; lacZ fragment
   5085..5513    +  rep_origin     f1 ori (sequence partly withheld): f1 bacteriophage origin of replication; arrow indicates direction of (+) strand synthesis
   5566..5670    +  promoter       AmpR promoter: bla
   5671..6531    +  CDS            AmpR: β-lactamase; bla; confers resistance to ampicillin, carbenicillin, and related antibiotics
   6702..7290    +  rep_origin     ori: high-copy-number ColE1/pMB1/pBR322/pUC origin of replication
   7473..7565    +  CDS            lacI (fragment): lac repressor; lacI; The lac repressor binds to the lac operator to inhibit transcription in E. coli. This inhibition can be relieved by adding lactose or isopropyl-β-D-thiogalactopyranoside (IPTG).
   7578..7599    +  protein_bind   CAP binding site: CAP binding activates transcription in the presence of cAMP. E. coli catabolite activator protein
   7614..7644    +  promoter       lac promoter: promoter for the E. coli lac operon
   7652..7668    +  protein_bind   lac operator: The lac repressor binds to the lac operator to inhibit transcription in E. coli. This inhibition can be relieved by adding lactose or isopropyl-β-D-thiogalactopyranoside (IPTG). lac repressor encoded by lacI
   7713..7731    +  promoter       T3 promoter: promoter for bacteriophage T3 RNA polymerase
   7759..7985    +  promoter       RSV promoter: Rous sarcoma virus enhancer/promoter
   7986..8166    +  LTR            5' LTR (truncated): truncated 5' long terminal repeat (LTR) from HIV-1
   8213..8338    +  misc_feature   HIV-1 Ψ: packaging signal of human immunodeficiency virus type 1
   8322..8685    +  CDS            HIV-1 gag (fragment): gag protein from human immunodeficiency virus 1; gag
   8831..9064    +  misc_feature   RRE: The Rev response element (RRE) of HIV-1 allows for Rev-dependent mRNA export from the nucleus to the cytoplasm.
   9441..9467    +  CDS            Rev (fragment): human immunodeficiency virus 1 (HIV-1) Rev protein; rev; enhances nuclear export of unspliced and incompletely spliced viral mRNAs
   9480..9597    +  misc_feature   cPPT/CTS: central polypurine tract and central termination sequence of HIV-1
