[The description below was written by a language model from this plasmid's Addgene catalogue record and pLannotate feature annotations shown in this document.]
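Description:
pLCKO-CMV-ACE2-P2A-Blasticidin is a 9.6 kb third-generation-style, self-inactivating lentiviral transfer plasmid built on the pLCKO backbone for stable expression of full-length human ACE2 in mammalian cells. It is propagated in E. coli through a high-copy ColE1/pUC-type origin with ampicillin resistance (AmpR under its own bla promoter). The backbone also carries an f1 origin, an SV40 origin and poly(A) signal, and remnants of lac and phage-promoter cloning elements.

The viral genome is transcribed from an RSV promoter fused to a truncated HIV-1 5' LTR. This is followed by the Ψ packaging signal with a partial gag sequence, the Rev response element for Rev-dependent nuclear export of the genomic RNA, and a cPPT/CTS that aids nuclear import of the reverse-transcribed genome. Downstream, an internal CMV enhancer/promoter drives a single open reading frame in which the ACE2 coding sequence is joined through a P2A self-cleaving peptide to blasticidin S deaminase, so that ACE2 and the resistance enzyme are produced as separate proteins from one transcript and blasticidin selection reports directly on transgene expression. The feature table does not annotate the P2A itself, but there is a gap between the ACE2 and BSD features where it would lie. A WPRE enhances transcript stability and expression, and the cassette ends in a ΔU3 3' LTR that inactivates the LTR promoter after integration.

The construct is meant for packaging into lentiviral particles with helper plasmids, or for direct transfection, to generate blasticidin-selected cell lines expressing ACE2. The associated work concerned SARS-CoV-2 entry receptors, where ACE2-expressing cells serve as a susceptible comparison for ACE2-independent entry.
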