Addgene plasmid #237476: pLCKO-CMV-ACE2-P2A-Blasticidin
Purpose: Encodes full length human ACE2 protein, along with blasticidin selection marker.
Depositing lab: Dirk Daelemans. Depositing organization: Katholieke Universiteit Leuven. Publication: TMEM106B is a receptor mediating ACE2-independent SARS-CoV-2 cell entry. Baggen J, Jacquemyn M, Persoons L, Vanstreels E, Pye VE, Wrobel AG, Calvaresi V, Martin SR, Roustan C, Cronin NB, Reading E, Thibaut HJ, Vercruysse T, Maes P, De Smet F, Yee A, Nivitchanyong T, Roell M, Franco-Hernandez N, Rhinn H, Mamchak AA, Ah Young-Chapon M, Brown E, Cherepanov P, Daelemans D. Cell. 2023 Aug 3;186(16):3427-3442.e22. doi: 10.1016/j.cell.2023.06.005. Epub 2023 Jul 7. PubMed 37421949.
Backbone
  Vector backbone: pLCKO
  Backbone size w/o insert (bp): 6738
  Total vector size (bp): 9645
  Vector type: Mammalian Expression, Lentiviral
  Selectable markers: Blasticidin
Growth in bacteria
  Bacterial resistance: Ampicillin, 100 μg/mL
  Growth temperature: 37°C
  Growth strain: NEB Stable
  Copy number: High Copy
Gene/Insert
  Gene/Insert name: ACE2
  Species: H. sapiens (human)
  Insert size (bp): 2907
  Entrez Gene: ACE2 (a.k.a. ACEH)
  Promoter: CMV
  Tag / fusion protein: P2A-Blasticidin (C terminal on insert)
  Cloning method: Other
  Sequencing primers: 5′ CGCAAATGGGCGGTAGGCGTG
Terms and licenses: Academic/Nonprofit Terms; Industry Terms: Not Available to Industry
How to cite: pLCKO-CMV-ACE2-P2A-Blasticidin was a gift from Dirk Daelemans (Addgene plasmid # 237476 ; http://n2t.net/addgene:237476 ; RRID:Addgene_237476)
